>Addgene plasmid #39101 | HGS | depositor partial sequence | sequence record 49158 | HGS sequence 772 bps
CATATGCACCATCATCATCATCATTCTTCTGGTGTAGATCTGGGTACCGAGAACCTGTACTTCCAATCCA
TGGGGCGAGGCAGCGGCACCTTCGAGCGTCTCCTAGACAAGGCGACCAGCCAGCTCCTGTTGGAGACAGA
TTGGGAGTCCATTTTGCAGATCTGCGACCTGATCCGCCAAGGGGACACACAAGCAAAATATGCTGTGAAT
TCCATCAAGAAGAAAGTCAACGACAAGAACCCACACGTCGCCTTGTATGCCCTGGAGGTCATGGAATCTG
TGGTAAAGAACTGTGGCCAGACAGTTCATGATGAGGTGGCCAACAAGCAGACCATGGAGGAGCTGAAGGA
CCTGCTGAAGAGACAAGTGGAGGTAAACGTCCGTAACAAGATCCTGTACCTGATCCAGGCCTGGGCGCAT
GCCTTCCGGAACGAGCCCAAGTACAAGGTGGTCCAGGACACCTACCAGATCATGAAGGTGGAGGGGCACG
TCTTTCCAGAATTCAAAGAGAGCGATGCCATGTTTGCTGCCGAGAGAGCCCCAGACTGGGTGGACGCTGA
GGAATGCCACCGCTGCAGGGTGCAGTTCGGGGTGATGACCCGTAAGCACCACTGCCGGGCGTGTGGGCAG
ATATTCTGTGGAAAGTGTTCTTCCAAGTACTCCACCATCCCCAAGTTTGGCATCGAGAAGGAGGTGCGCG
TGTGTGAGCCCTGCTACGAGCAGCTGAACAGGAAAGCGGAGGGATGACAGTAAAGGTGGATACGGATCCG
AA
