>Addgene plasmid #39101 | HGS | addgene partial sequence | sequence record 51882 | T7_term
CTTGTAGCAGCCGGATCTCAGTGGTGGTGGTGGTGGTGCTCGAGTGCGGCCNCAATNTTGTCGACGGAGC
TCGAATTCGGATCCGTATCCACCTTTACTGTCATCCCTCCGCTTTCCTGTTCAGCTGCTCGTAGCAGGGC
TCACACACGCGCACCTCCTTCTCGATGCCAAACTTGGGGATGGTGGAGTACTTGGAAGAACACTTTCCAC
AGAATATCTGCCCACACGCCCGGCAGTGGTGCTTACGGGTCATCACCCCGAACTGCACCCTGCAGCGGTG
GCATTCCTCAGCGTCCACCCAGTCTGGGGCTCTCTCGGCAGCAAACATGGCATCGCTCTCTTTGAATTCT
GGAAAGACGTGCCCCTCCACCTTCATGATCTGGTAGGTGTCCTGGACCACCTTGTACTTGGGCTCGTTCC
GGAAGGCATGCGCCCAGGCCTGGATCAGGTACAGGATCTTGTTACGGACGTTTACCTCCACTTGTCTCTT
CAGCAGGTCCTTCAGCTCCTCCATGGTCTGCTTGTTGGCCACCTCATCATGAACTGTCTGGCCACAGTTC
TTTACCACAGATTCCATGACCTCCAGGGCATACAAGGCGACGTGTGGGTTCTTGTCGTTGACTTTCTTCT
TGATGGAATTCACAGCATATTTTGCTTGTGTGTCCCCTTGGCGGATCAGGTCGCAGATCTGCAAAATGGA
CTCCCAATCTGTCTCCAACAGGAGCTGGCTGGTCGCCTTGTCTAGGAGACGCTCGAAGGTGCCGCTGCCT
CGCCCCATGGATTGGAAGTACAGGTTCTCGGTACCCAGATCTACACCAGAAGAATGATGATGATGATGGT
GCATATGTATATCTCCCT
