>Addgene plasmid #39101 | HGS | addgene partial sequence | sequence record 51883 | T7 5'-TAATACGACTCACTATAGGG-3'
AATATTTTGTTTAACTTTAAGAAGGAGATATACATATGCACCATCATCATCATCATTCTTCTGGTGTAGA
TCTGGGTACCGAGAACCTGTACTTCCAATCCATGGGGCGAGGCAGCGGCACCTTCGAGCGTCTCCTAGAC
AAGGCGACCAGCCAGCTCCTGTTGGAGACAGATTGGGAGTCCATTTTGCAGATCTGCGACCTGATCCGCC
AAGGGGACACACAAGCAAAATATGCTGTGAATTCCATCAAGAAGAAAGTCAACGACAAGAACCCACACGT
CGCCTTGTATGCCCTGGAGGTCATGGAATCTGTGGTAAAGAACTGTGGCCAGACAGTTCATGATGAGGTG
GCCAACAAGCAGACCATGGAGGAGCTGAAGGACCTGCTGAAGAGACAAGTGGAGGTAAACGTCCGTAACA
AGATCCTGTACCTGATCCAGGCCTGGGCGCATGCCTTCCGGAACGAGCCCAAGTACAAGGTGGTCCAGGA
CACCTACCAGATCATGAAGGTGGAGGGGCACGTCTTTCCAGAATTCAAAGAGAGCGATGCCATGTTTGCT
GCCGAGAGAGCCCCAGACTGGGTGGACGCTGAGGAATGCCACCGCTGCAGGGTGCAGTTCGGGGTGATGA
CCCGTAAGCACCACTGCCGGGCGTGTGGGCAGATATTCTGTGGAAAGTGTTCTTCCAAGTACTCCACCAT
CCCCAAGTTTGGCATCGAGAAGGAGGTGCGCGTGTGTGAGCCCTGCTACGAGCAGCTGAACAGGAAAGCG
GAGGGATGACAGTAAAGGTGGATACGGATCCGAATTCGAGCTCCGTCGACAAGCTTGCGGCCGCACTCGA
GCACCACCACCACCACCACTGAGATC
