[The description below was written by a language model from this plasmid's Addgene catalogue record.]
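Description:
HGS is a bacterial expression plasmid built on the pNIC28-Bsa4 backbone from the SGC, carrying a fragment of the human HGS gene (hepatocyte growth factor-regulated tyrosine kinase substrate, also known as HRS). It is maintained in E. coli as a low-copy plasmid under kanamycin selection, with Mach1 listed as the propagation strain. The record does not include a feature table, so the origin of replication and the promoter are not explicitly stated. The use of T7 and T7-terminator sequencing primers does indicate that the insert lies between T7 promoter and terminator elements, as is usual for T7-driven expression vectors of this kind.

The insert is about 772 bp and was introduced by ligation-independent cloning. The entry notes that the insert may not represent the full open reading frame. This fits a construct designed around a defined domain or truncated region chosen for crystallisation rather than the entire protein. The coding sequence is fused at its N terminus to a histidine tag followed by a TEV protease recognition site. This arrangement allows the recombinant protein to be captured by immobilised metal affinity chromatography, after which the tag can be cleaved off to leave near-native protein.

The stated purpose is bacterial expression for structure determination, and the record links the construct to a deposited PDB structure. It is therefore suited to producing purified recombinant human HGS fragment for crystallography, as well as for related biophysical or biochemical work. Distribution is limited to academic and nonprofit users.
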