Addgene plasmid #39101: HGS
Purpose: Bacterial expression for structure determination; may not be full ORF
Depositing lab: Nicola Burgess-Brown. Depositing organization: University of Oxford.
Backbone
  Vector backbone: pNIC28-Bsa4
  Backbone manufacturer: SGC
  Vector type: Bacterial Expression
Growth in bacteria
  Bacterial resistance: Kanamycin, 50 μg/mL
  Growth temperature: 37°C
  Growth strain: Mach1
  Copy number: Low Copy
Gene/Insert
  Gene/Insert name: HGS (alt names: hepatocyte growth factor-regulated tyrosine kinase substrate; PDB:3ZYQ)
  Species: H. sapiens (human)
  Insert size (bp): 772
  GenBank ID: hepatocyte growth factor-regulated tyrosine kinase substrate
  Entrez Gene: HGS (a.k.a. HRS)
  Tag / fusion protein: His Tev (N terminal on insert)
  Cloning method: Ligation Independent Cloning
  Sequencing primers: 5′ T7; 3′ T7-term
Terms and licenses: Academic/Nonprofit Terms; Industry Terms: Not Available to Industry
How to cite: HGS was a gift from Nicola Burgess-Brown (Addgene plasmid # 39101 ; http://n2t.net/addgene:39101 ; RRID:Addgene_39101)
